>Addgene plasmid #166403 | pBS L30 Flag-Apex2-Rab18 | addgene full sequence | sequence record 333502 | Addgene NGS Result
TCTCGCGCGTTTCGGTGATGACGGTGAAAACCTCTGACACATGCAGCTCCCGGAGACGGTCACAGCTTGT
CTGTAAGCGGATGCCGGGAGCAGACAAGCCCGTCAGGGCGCGTCAGCGGGTGTTGGCGGGTGTCGGGGCT
GGCTTAACTATGCGGCATCAGAGCAGATTGTACTGAGAGTGCACCATATGCGGTGTGAAATACCGCACAG
ATGCGTAAGGAGAAAATACCGCATCAGG
[124 nt withheld, positions 239-362]
C
[91 nt withheld, positions 364-454]
A
[49 nt withheld, positions 456-504]
CCTTTGACGTTGGAGTCCACGTTCTTT
[37 nt withheld, positions 532-568]
ACCCTATCTCGGTCTATTCTTTTGATTTATAAGGGATTTTGCCGATTTCGGCCTATTGGTTAAAAAATGA
GCTGATTTAACAAAAATTTAACGCGAATTTTAACAAAATATTAACGCTTACAATTTCCATTCGCCATTCA
GGCTGCGCAACTGTTGGGAAGGGCGATCGGTGCGGGCCTCTTCGCTATTACGCCAGCTGGCGAAAGGGGG
ATGTGCTGCAAGGCGATTAAGTTGGGTAACGCCAGGGTTTTCCCAGTCACGACGTTGTAAAACGACGGCC
AGTGAATTGTAATACGACTCACTATAGGGCGAATTCGAGCTCGGTACCCGGGGATCGCAGAACAAACGCC
CAGAACCGAAGGCCGGAGCCCAGACGCCGCAGCAGCCCAGCCTGCGTTGTAACCCGGTCCCCATAGCAAC
CAACTACCGCAGACTACTCTCGCAAGCGCTGTTCTGCTTGTGACCCGGACCGGCTTCTCTTCCGCTTCCG
GTCCCACAATCCTCTGTCGGCCTAGAAGAGCTTTGCATTGTGGGAGCTCCTTCCTTTCTCGCTCCCCGGC
CATCTTGGCGGCTGGTGTTGGTGAGTGAGCTCTGCGGGGTAAACGATTAGGCGGCTCGGGGAGCTCCGCT
AGCTGGTGTTTGACGCTCTGGATTATAATCCTCTCTTCTGTCCTCTGTGTATGCTAGGTTGGGGGTTGTC
CCGCACCTACTAGAGGATCCGCCACCATGGACTACAAGGATGACGACGATAAGGGAAAGTCTTACCCAAC
TGTGAGTGCTGATTACCAGGACGCCGTTGAGAAGGCGAAGAAGAAGCTCAGAGGCTTCATCGCTGAGAAG
AGATGCGCTCCTCTAATGCTCCGTTTGGCATTCCACTCTGCTGGAACCTTTGACAAGGGCACGAAGACCG
GTGGACCCTTCGGAACCATCAAGCACCCTGCCGAACTGGCTCACAGCGCTAACAACGGTCTTGACATCGC
TGTTAGGCTTTTGGAGCCACTCAAGGCGGAGTTCCCTATTTTGAGCTACGCCGATTTCTACCAGTTGGCT
GGCGTTGTTGCCGTTGAGGTCACGGGTGGACCTAAGGTTCCATTCCACCCTGGAAGAGAGGACAAGCCTG
AGCCACCACCAGAGGGTCGCTTGCCCGATCCCACTAAGGGTTCTGACCATTTGAGAGATGTGTTTGGCAA
AGCTATGGGGCTTACTGACCAAGATATCGTTGCTCTATCTGGGGGTCACACTATTGGAGCTGCACACAAG
GAGCGTTCTGGATTTGAGGGTCCCTGGACCTCTAATCCTCTTATTTTCGACAACTCATACTTCACGGAGT
TGTTGAGTGGTGAGAAGGAAGGTCTCCTTCAGCTACCTTCTGACAAGGCTCTTTTGTCTGACCCTGTATT
CCGCCCTCTCGTTGATAAATATGCAGCGGACGAAGATGCCTTCTTTGCTGATTACGCTGAGGCTCACCAA
AAGCTTTCCGAGCTTGGGTTTGCTGATGCCGGTGGTTCCGGTGGATCTGGAGGTTCTTACATCACAAGTT
TGTACAAAAAAGCAGGCACCATGGACGAGGACGTGCTAACCACCCTGAAGATCCTCATCATCGGCGAGAG
TGGGGTGGGCAAGTCCAGCCTGCTCTTGAGGTTCACAGATGATACGTTTGATCCAGAACTTGCAGCAACA
ATAGGTGTTGACTTTAAGGTGAAAACAATTTCAGTGGATGGAAATAAGGCTAAACTTGCAATATGGGATA
CTGCTGGTCAAGAGAGGTTTAGAACATTAACTCCCAGCTATTATAGAGGTGCACAGGGTGTTATATTAGT
TTATGATGTCACAAGAAGAGATACATTTGTTAAACTGGATAATTGGTTAAATGAATTGGAAACATACTGT
ACAAGAAATGACATAGTAAACATGCTAGTTGGAAATAAAATCGATAAGGAAAATCGTGAAGTCGATAGAA
ATGAAGGCCTGAAATTTGCACGAAAGCATTCCATGTTATTTATAGAGGCAAGTGCAAAAACCTGTGATGG
TGTACAATGTGCCTTTGAAGAACTTGTTGAAAAGATCATTCAGACCCCTGGACTGTGGGAAAGTGAGAAC
CAGAATAAAGGAGTCAAACTGTCACACAGGGAAGAAGGCCAAGGAGGAGGAGCCTGTGGTGGTTATTGCT
CTGTGTTATAGAACCCAGCTTTCTTGTACAAAGTGGTGATGTAGTAGGTCGACCTGCAGGGGGAGATGGG
GGAGGCTAACTGAAACACGGAAGGAGACAATACCGGAAGGAACCCGCGCTATGACGGCAATAAAAAGACA
GAATAAAACGCACGGGTGTTGGGTCGTTTGTTCATAAACGCGGGGTTCGGTCCCAGGGCTGGCACTCTGT
CGATACCCCACCGAGACCCCATTGGGGCCAATACGCCCGCGTTTCTTCCTTTTCCCCACCCCACCCCCCA
AGTTCGGGTGAAGGCCCAGGGCTCGCAGCCAACGTCGGGGCGGCAAGCCCTGCCATAGCCACGGGCCCCG
TGGGTTAGGGACGGGGTCCCCCATGCAAGCTTTTGTTCCCTTTAGTGAGGGTTAATTTCGAGCTTGGCGT
AATCATGGTCATAGCTGTTTCCTGTGTGAAATTGTTATCCGCTCACAATTCCACACAACATACGAGCCGG
AAGCATAAAGTGTAAAGCCTGGGGTGCCTAATGAGTGAGCTAACTCACATTAATTGCGTTGCGCTCACTG
CCCGCTTTCCAGTCGGGAAACCTGTCGTGCCAGCTGCATTAATGAATCGGCCAACGCGCGGGGAGAGGCG
GTTTGCGTATTGGGCGCTCTTCCGCTTCCTCGCTCACTGACTCGCTGCGCTCGGTCGTTCGGCTGCGGCG
AGCGGTATCAGCTCACTCAAAGGCGGTAATACGGTTATCCACAGAATCAGGGGATAACGCAGGAAAGAAC
ATGTGAGCAAAAGGCCAGCAAAAGGCCAGGAACCGTAAAAAGGCCGCGTTGCTGGCGTTTTTCCATAGGC
TCCGCCCCCCTGACGAGCATCACAAAAATCGACGCTCAAGTCAGAGGTGGCGAAACCCGACAGGACTATA
AAGATACCAGGCGTTTCCCCCTGGAAGCTCCCTCGTGCGCTCTCCTGTTCCGACCCTGCCGCTTACCGGA
TACCTGTCCGCCTTTCTCCCTTCGGGAAGCGTGGCGCTTTCTCATAGCTCACGCTGTAGGTATCTCAGTT
CGGTGTAGGTCGTTCGCTCCAAGCTGGGCTGTGTGCACGAACCCCCCGTTCAGCCCGACCGCTGCGCCTT
ATCCGGTAACTATCGTCTTGAGTCCAACCCGGTAAGACACGACTTATCGCCACTGGCAGCAGCCACTGGT
AACAGGATTAGCAGAGCGAGGTATGTAGGCGGTGCTACAGAGTTCTTGAAGTGGTGGCCTAACTACGGCT
ACACTAGAAGAACAGTATTTGGTATCTGCGCTCTGCTGAAGCCAGTTACCTTCGGAAAAAGAGTTGGTAG
CTCTTGATCCGGCAAACAAACCACCGCTGGTAGCGGTGGTTTTTTTGTTTGCAAGCAGCAGATTACGCGC
AGAAAAAAAGGATCTCAAGAAGATCCTTTGATCTTTTCTACGGGGTCTGACGCTCAGTGGAACGAAAACT
CACGTTAAGGGATTTTGGTCATGAGATTATCAAAAAGGATCTTCACCTAGATCCTTTTAAATTAAAAATG
AAGTTTTAAATCAATCTAAAGTATATATGAGTAAACTTGGTCTGACAGTTACCAATGCTTAATCAGTGAG
GCACCTATCTCAGCGATCTGTCTATTTCGTTCATCCATAGTTGCCTGACTCCCCGTCGTGTAGATAACTA
CGATACGGGAGGGCTTACCATCTGGCCCCAGTGCTGCAATGATACCGCGAGACCCACGCTCACCGGCTCC
AGATTTATCAGCAATAAACCAGCCAGCCGGAAGGGCCGAGCGCAGAAGTGGTCCTGCAACTTTATCCGCC
TCCATCCAGTCTATTAATTGTTGCCGGGAAGCTAGAGTAAGTAGTTCGCCAGTTAATAGTTTGCGCAACG
TTGTTGCCATTGCTACAGGCATCGTGGTGTCACGCTCGTCGTTTGGTATGGCTTCATTCAGCTCCGGTTC
CCAACGATCAAGGCGAGTTACATGATCCCCCATGTTGTGCAAAAAAGCGGTTAGCTCCTTCGGTCCTCCG
ATCGTTGTCAGAAGTAAGTTGGCCGCAGTGTTATCACTCATGGTTATGGCAGCACTGCATAATTCTCTTA
CTGTCATGCCATCCGTAAGATGCTTTTCTGTGACTGGTGAGTACTCAACCAAGTCATTCTGAGAATAGTG
TATGCGGCGACCGAGTTGCTCTTGCCCGGCGTCAATACGGGATAATACCGCGCCACATAGCAGAACTTTA
AAAGTGCTCATCATTGGAAAACGTTCTTCGGGGCGAAAACTCTCAAGGATCTTACCGCTGTTGAGATCCA
GTTCGATGTAACCCACTCGTGCACCCAACTGATCTTCAGCATCTTTTACTTTCACCAGCGTTTCTGGGTG
AGCAAAAACAGGAAGGCAAAATGCCGCAAAAAAGGGAATAAGGGCGACACGGAAATGTTGAATACTCATA
CTCTTCCTTTTTCAATATTATTGAAGCATTTATCAGGGTTATTGTCTCATGAGCGGATACATATTTGAAT
GTATTTAGAAAAATAAACAAATAGGGGTTCCGCGCACATTTCCCCGAAAAGTGCCACCTGACGTCTAAGA
AACCATTATTATCATGACATTAACCTATAAAAATAGGCGTATCACGAGGCCCTTTCG
Features (pLannotate 1.2.2; 21 found; start..end, strand, type, name):
      2..37      +  CDS            rop (fragment): Rop protein, which maintains plasmids at low copy number; rop
    139..238     +  misc_feature   bom (fragment): basis of mobility region from pBR322
    239..667     +  rep_origin     f1 ori (sequence partly withheld): f1 bacteriophage origin of replication; arrow indicates direction of (+) strand synthesis
    698..855     -  CDS            lacZα (fragment): LacZα fragment of β-galactosidase; lacZ fragment
    858..876     +  promoter       T7 promoter: promoter for bacteriophage T7 RNA polymerase
    879..904     +  misc_feature   MCS (fragment): pUC18/19 multiple cloning site
   1301..1324    +  CDS            3xFLAG (fragment): three tandem FLAG® epitope tags
   1321..2068    +  CDS            APEX2 (fragment): soybean ascorbate peroxidase, engineered to serve as a monomeric tag for electron microscopy and live-cell proteomics (Lam et al., 2015) more active than the original APEX due to the A134P mutation
   2103..2123    +  protein_bind   attB1: mutant version of attB; core recombination site for the Gateway® BP reaction BP Clonase™
   2129..2746    +  CDS            RAB18: RAB18_HUMAN - Experimental evidence at protein level: Swiss-Prot protein existence level 1. Required for the localization of ZFYVE1 to lipid droplets and for its function in mediating the formation of endoplasmic reticulum- lipid droplets (ER-LD) contacts (PubMed:30970241). Plays a role in apical endocytosis/recycling (By similarity). Plays a key role in eye and brain development and neurodegeneration (PubMed:21473985). From Homo sapiens (Human).
   2751..2775    -  protein_bind   attB2: mutant version of attB; recombination site for the Gateway® BP reaction BP Clonase™
   2863..2911    +  polyA_signal   HSV TK poly(A) signal: herpes simplex virus thymidine kinase polyadenylation signal (Cole and Stacy, 1985)
   3002..3018    -  polyA_signal   bGH poly(A) signal (fragment): bovine growth hormone polyadenylation signal
   3127..3145    -  promoter       T3 promoter: promoter for bacteriophage T3 RNA polymerase
   3190..3206    -  protein_bind   lac operator: The lac repressor binds to the lac operator to inhibit transcription in E. coli. This inhibition can be relieved by adding lactose or isopropyl-β-D-thiogalactopyranoside (IPTG). lac repressor encoded by lacI
   3214..3244    -  promoter       lac promoter: promoter for the E. coli lac operon
   3259..3280    -  protein_bind   CAP binding site: CAP binding activates transcription in the presence of cAMP. E. coli catabolite activator protein
   3293..3385    -  CDS            lacI (fragment): lac repressor; lacI; The lac repressor binds to the lac operator to inhibit transcription in E. coli. This inhibition can be relieved by adding lactose or isopropyl-β-D-thiogalactopyranoside (IPTG).
   3568..4156    -  rep_origin     ori: high-copy-number ColE1/pMB1/pBR322/pUC origin of replication
   4327..5187    -  CDS            AmpR: β-lactamase; bla; confers resistance to ampicillin, carbenicillin, and related antibiotics
   5188..5292    -  promoter       AmpR promoter: bla
