[The description below was written by a language model from this plasmid's Addgene catalogue record and pLannotate feature annotations shown in this document.]
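Description:
pBS L30 Flag-Apex2-Rab18 is a 5,385 bp mammalian expression plasmid built on a pBluescript-type (pBS) backbone that was adapted for use in mammalian cells by adding the promoter of the mouse ribosomal protein L30 gene and an HSV thymidine kinase polyadenylation signal. In bacteria it is maintained through a ColE1/pUC-type origin and selected with ampicillin via the β-lactamase gene. The backbone also retains the usual Bluescript remnants: an f1 phage origin, flanking T7 and T3 promoters, and interrupted lacZα/lac promoter elements. No mammalian selection marker is annotated, which points to transient transfection unless a marker is supplied separately.

The payload is a single open reading frame encoding human RAB18 with two N-terminal additions, a Flag epitope followed by APEX2. APEX2 is the engineered soybean ascorbate peroxidase used for proximity biotinylation proteomics and as an electron microscopy contrast tag. RAB18 was introduced by Gateway recombination, so the coding sequence is bracketed by attB1 and attB2 sites, with attB1 forming part of the linker between APEX2 and the GTPase. The L30 promoter is not picked up by the automated annotation but presumably occupies the unannotated stretch upstream of the Flag sequence. The HSV TK poly(A) signal lies just downstream of attB2.

The deliberately weak L30 promoter keeps expression low, which helps limit the mislocalisation and overexpression artefacts common with tagged Rab GTPases. The construct fits applications such as mapping the protein neighbourhood of RAB18, a GTPase linked to lipid droplet and ER contacts, or localising it ultrastructurally. The Flag tag allows detection or immunoprecipitation. The associated study concerns exosome dynamics and partners of Rab7.
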