Addgene plasmid #166403: pBS L30 Flag-Apex2-Rab18
Purpose: Rab18 fused to APEX2 and a Flag tag in N-ter under control of a weak L30 promoter.
Depositing lab: Raphael Gaudin. Depositing organization: CNRS, Delegation Occitanie Est. Publication: Monitoring the dynamics of exosomes through the tracking of Rab7 partners. Bare Y, Delalande F, Hirschler A, Cazevieille C, Lucansky V, Carapito C, Gaudin R, Deffieu MS. bioRxiv 2025.10.07.680694 10.1101/2025.10.07.680694.
Backbone
  Vector backbone: pBS
  Modifications to backbone: Modified for mammalian expression using the promoter of the mouse ribosomal protein L30 gene ("weak promoter") and a HSV TK polyA tail
  Vector type: Mammalian Expression
Growth in bacteria
  Bacterial resistance: Ampicillin, 100 μg/mL
  Growth temperature: 37°C
  Growth strain: DH5alpha
  Copy number: Unknown
Gene/Insert
  Gene/Insert name: Rab18 (alt name: Rab18)
  Species: H. sapiens (human)
  GenBank ID: 22931
  Promoter: L30 weak promoter
  Tag / fusion protein: Flag (N terminal on insert); APEX2 (N terminal on backbone)
  Cloning method: Gateway Cloning
  Sequencing primers: 5′ M13pUC-fwd; 3′ T3
Terms and licenses: Academic/Nonprofit Terms; Industry Terms: Not Available to Industry
Depositor comments: Please visit https://doi.org/10.1101/2025.10.07.680694 for bioRxiv preprint.
How to cite: pBS L30 Flag-Apex2-Rab18 was a gift from Raphael Gaudin (Addgene plasmid # 166403 ; http://n2t.net/addgene:166403 ; RRID:Addgene_166403)
